Addgene plasmid #236880: pGloSensor -30F DEVD Caspase Vector
Purpose: Express -30F DEVD for Caspase 3/7 assay
Depositing lab: Promega Corporation.
Backbone
  Vector backbone: pGloSensor(R) -30F DEVD Vector
  Vector type: Luciferase
  Selectable markers: Neomycin (select with G418)
Growth in bacteria
  Bacterial resistance: Ampicillin, 100 μg/mL
  Growth temperature: 37°C
  Growth strain: DH5alpha
  Copy number: High Copy
Gene/Insert
  Gene/Insert name: -30F DEVD
  Species: H. sapiens (human)
  Mutation: None
  Promoter: CMV
  Cloning method: Other
Terms and licenses: Academic/Nonprofit Terms; Industry Terms
How to cite: pGloSensor -30F DEVD Caspase Vector was a gift from Promega Corporation (Addgene plasmid # 236880 ; http://n2t.net/addgene:236880 ; RRID:Addgene_236880)
