[The description below was written by a language model from this plasmid's Addgene catalogue record and pLannotate feature annotations shown in this document.]
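Description:
pGloSensor -30F DEVD Caspase Vector is a 7.9 kb mammalian expression plasmid of the luciferase biosensor type, built to report caspase-3/7 activity in cells. It is maintained in E. coli as a high-copy plasmid through a ColE1/pUC-type origin and an ampicillin resistance gene (β-lactamase with its own promoter). A ColE1 cer site is also annotated, which helps resolve multimers so that the plasmid stays monomeric.

The sensor cassette is driven by the human CMV immediate-early enhancer and promoter, followed by a chimeric β-globin/immunoglobulin intron that improves expression. A T7 promoter sits just upstream of the coding region and could support in vitro transcription. The coding sequence is annotated as two separate fragments of Photinus pyralis firefly luciferase, a shorter one followed after a small gap by a longer one. This pattern fits a rearranged (circularly permuted) luciferase whose parts are joined by a short linker. The construct name and stated purpose indicate that this design includes a DEVD caspase-3/7 recognition motif, so that cleavage alters light output, although the feature table does not annotate the motif itself. The catalogue lists the insert species as human, whereas the annotated coding fragments are of firefly origin. Downstream are a multiple cloning site remnant, a partial T7 terminator and an SV40 polyadenylation signal.

A second unit uses the SV40 enhancer/early promoter to drive humanised Renilla luciferase, closely followed by a neomycin phosphotransferase sequence and a synthetic poly(A) signal. This arrangement suggests a Renilla–Neo fusion that provides both G418 selection of stable lines and a possible normalisation signal. The plasmid is intended for live-cell or lysate luminescent assays of apoptosis-associated caspase activity.
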