Features (pLannotate 1.2.2; 22 found; start..end, strand, type, name):
    140..517     +  enhancer       CMV enhancer: human cytomegalovirus immediate early enhancer
    519..718     +  promoter       CMV promoter: human cytomegalovirus (CMV) immediate early promoter
    857..989     +  intron         chimeric intron: chimera between introns from human β-globin and immunoglobulin heavy chain genes
   1033..1051    +  promoter       T7 promoter: promoter for bacteriophage T7 RNA polymerase
   1085..1645    +  CDS            LUCI_PHOPY (fragment): Experimental evidence at protein level: Swiss-Prot protein existence level 1. Produces green light with a wavelength of 562 nm. From Photinus pyralis (Common eastern firefly) (Lampyris pyralis).
   1670..2722    +  CDS            LUCI_PHOPY (fragment): Experimental evidence at protein level: Swiss-Prot protein existence level 1. Produces green light with a wavelength of 562 nm. From Photinus pyralis (Common eastern firefly) (Lampyris pyralis).
   2731..2786    +  misc_feature   MCS: pUC18/19 multiple cloning site
   2793..2842    +  CDS            SET1 (fragment): solubility-enhancement tag derived from T7 phage gene 10B
   2850..2869    +  terminator     T7 terminator (fragment): transcription terminator for bacteriophage T7 RNA polymerase
   2891..3012    -  polyA_signal   SV40 poly(A) signal: SV40 polyadenylation signal
   3035..3103    -  CDS            large T antigen (fragment): large T antigen from SV40 (simian virus 40)
   3108..3140    +  rep_origin     M13 ori (fragment): M13 bacteriophage origin of replication; arrow indicates direction of (+) strand synthesis
   3141..3192    -  misc_feature   bom (fragment): basis of mobility region from pBR322
   3257..3614    +  promoter       SV40 promoter: SV40 enhancer and early promoter
   3665..4597    +  CDS            hRluc: Renilla luciferase human codon-optimized
   4648..5440    +  CDS            NeoR/KanR (fragment): aminoglycoside phosphotransferase from Tn5; aph(3')-II (or nptII); confers resistance to neomycin, kanamycin, and G418 (Geneticin®)
   5504..5552    +  polyA_signal   poly(A) signal: synthetic polyadenylation signal
   5573..5665    -  CDS            tnpA (fragment): TN5P_ECOLX - Also known as tnp. Experimental evidence at protein level: Swiss-Prot protein existence level 1. Mediates transposition of transposon Tn5 by a 'cut and paste' mechanism. First, the monomeric transposase binds the 19 bp inverted DNA repeats flanking the transposon. Then, dimerization of the DNA- bound transposase creates a synaptic DNA complex. After nicking of the first DNA strand, excision of the transposon proceeds through a series of intermediates. The transposase then mediates the insertion of the transposon at a new site by strand transfer. The activity of the wild- type tran
   5708..5812    +  promoter       AmpR promoter: bla
   5813..6673    +  CDS            AmpR: β-lactamase; bla; confers resistance to ampicillin, carbenicillin, and related antibiotics
   6831..7419    -  rep_origin     ori: high-copy-number ColE1/pMB1/pBR322/pUC origin of replication
   7535..7818    +  misc_feature   cer region: ColE1-derived recombination site that helps to maintain plasmids as monomers
>Addgene plasmid #236880 | pGloSensor -30F DEVD Caspase Vector | addgene full sequence | sequence record 472460 | Addgene NGS Result
TCAATATTGGCCATTAGCCATATTATTCATTGGTTATATAGCATAAATCAATATTGGCTATTGGCCATTG
CATACGTTGTATCTATATCATAATATGTACATTTATATTGGCTCATGTCCAATATGACCGCCATGTTGGC
ATTGATTATTGACTAGTTATTAATAGTAATCAATTACGGGGTCATTAGTTCATAGCCCATATATGGAGTT
CCGCGTTACATAACTTACGGTAAATGGCCCGCCTGGCTGACCGCCCAACGACCCCCGCCCATTGACGTCA
ATAATGACGTATGTTCCCATAGTAACGCCAATAGGGACTTTCCATTGACGTCAATGGGTGGAGTATTTAC
GGTAAACTGCCCACTTGGCAGTACATCAAGTGTATCATATGCCAAGTCCGCCCCCTATTGACGTCAATGA
CGGTAAATGGCCCGCCTGGCATTATGCCCAGTACATGACCTTACGGGACTTTCCTACTTGGCAGTACATC
TACGTATTAGTCATCGCTATTACCATGGTGATGCGGTTTTGGCAGTACACCAATGGGCGTGGATAGCGGT
TTGACTCACGGGGATTTCCAAGTCTCCACCCCATTGACGTCAATGGGAGTTTGTTTTGGCACCAAAATCA
ACGGGACTTTCCAAAATGTCGTAATAACCCCGCCCCGTTGACGCAAATGGGCGGTAGGCGTGTACGGTGG
GAGGTCTATATAAGCAGAGCTGGTTTAGTGAACCGTCAGATCACTAGAAGGTTTATTGCGGTAGTTTATC
ACAGTTAAATTGCTAACGCAGTCAGTGCTTCTGACACAACAGTCTCGAACTTAAGCTGCAGAAGTTGGTC
GTGAGGCACTGGGCAGGTAAGTATCAAGGTTACAAGACAGGTTTAAGGAGACCAATAGAAACTGGGCTTG
TCGAGACAGAGAAGACTCTTGCGTTTCTGATAGGCACCTATTGGTCTTACTGACATCCACTTTGCCTTTC
TCTCCACAGGTGTCCACTCCCAGTTCAATTACAGCTCTTAAGGCTAGAGTATTAATACGACTCACTATAG
GGAATTTTAACTTTACTAAGGAGCGATCGCCATGCCGGGATCAACTGGTAAAATAGTACCATTACACGCT
GTTAAAGTTGTCGATCCTACAACAGGAAAAATTTTGGGGCCAAATGAACCTGGAGAATTGTATTTTAAAG
GCCCGATGATAATGAAGGGTTATTATAATAATGAAGAAGCTACTAAAGCAATTATTGATAATGACGGATG
GTTGCGCTCTGGTGATATTGCTTATTATGACAATGATGGCCATTTTTATATTGTGGACAGGCTGAAGTCA
CTGATTAAATATAAAGGTTATCAGGTTGCACCTGCTGAAATTGAGGGAATACTCTTACAACATCCGTATA
TTGTTGATGCCGGCGTTACTGGTATACCGGATGAAGCCGCGGGCGAGCTTCCAGCTGCAGGTGTTGTAGT
ACAGACTGGAAAATATCTAAACGAACAAATCGTACAAGATTATGTTGCCAGTCAAGTTTCAATAGCCAAA
TGGCTACGTGGTGGGGTGAAATTTTTGGATGAAATTCCCAAAGGATCAACTGGAAAAATTGACAGAAAAG
TGTTAAGACAAATGTTAGAAAAACACACCAATGGATCCGACGAGGTGGACGGAAGCTTGAAAAACATCCT
GTATGGTCCGGAACCGTTCTACCCACTGGAAGATGGTACCGCTGGTGAACAGATGTTTGACGCATTATCT
CGTTATGCAGCTATTCCGGGCTGCATAGCATTGACAAATGCTCATACAAAAGAAAATGTTTTATATGAAG
AGTTTCTGAAACTGTCGTGTCGTTTAGCGGAAAGTTTTAAAAAGTATGGATTAAAACAAAACGACACAAT
AGCGGTGTGTAGCGAAAATAGTCTGCAATTTTTCCTTCCTGTAATTGCATCATTGTATCTTGGAATAATT
GTGGCACCTGTTAACGATAAATACATTGAACGTGAATTAATACACAGTCTTGGTATTGTAAAACCACGCA
TAGTTTTTTGCTCCAAGAATACTTTTCAAAAAGTACTGAATGTAAAATCTAAATTAAAATCTATTGAAAC
TATTATTATATTAGACTTAAATGAAGACTTAGGAGGTTATCAATGCCTCAACAACTTTATTTCTCAAAAT
TCCGATAGTAATCTGGACGTAAAAAAATTTAAACCCTATTCTTTTAATCGAGACGATCAGGTTGCGTCGA
TTATGTTTTCTTCTGGTACAACTGGTCTGCCGAAGGGAGTCATGCTAACTCACAAGAATATTGTTGCACG
ATTTTCTATTGCAAAAGATCCTACTTTTGGTAACGCAATTAATCCCACGTCAGCAATTTTAACGGTAATA
CCTTTCCACCATGGTTTTGGTATGATGACCACATTAGGATACTTTACTTGTGGATTCCGAGTTGTTCTAA
TGCACACGTTTGAAGAAAAACTATTTCTACAATCATTACAAGATTATAAAGTGGAAAGTACTTTACTTGT
ACCAACATTAATGGCATTTCTTGCAAAAAGTGCATTAGTTGAAAAGTACGATTTATCGCACTTAAAAGAA
ATTGCATCTGGTGGCGCACCTTTATCAAAAGAAATTGGGGAGATGGTGAAAAAACGGTTTAAATTAAACT
TTGTCAGGCAAGGGTATGGATTAACAGAAACCACTTCGGCTGTTTTAATTACACCGAAAGGTGTTTAAAC
GAATTCGGGCTCGGTACCCGGGGTTCCTCTAGAGTCGACCTGCAGGCATGCAAGCTGATCCGGCTGCTAA
CAAAGCCCGAAAGGAAGCTGAGTTGGCTGCTGCCACCGCTGAGCAATAACTAGCATAACCCCTTGGGGCG
GCCGCTTCGAGCAGACATGATAAGATACATTGATGAGTTTGGACAAACCACAACTAGAATGCAGTGAAAA
AAATGCTTTATTTGTGAAATTTGTGATGCTATTGCTTTATTTGTAACCATTATAAGCTGCAATAAACAAG
TTAACAACAACAATTGCATTCATTTTATGTTTCAGGTTCAGGGGGAGATGTGGGAGGTTTTTTTAAGCAA
GTAAAACCTCTACAAATGTGGTAAAATCGAATTTTAACAAAATATTAACGCTTACAATTTCCTGATGCGG
TATTTTCTCCTTACGCATCTGTGCGGTATTTCACACCGCATACGCGGATCTGCGCAGCACCATGGCCTGA
AATAACCTCTGAAAGAGGAACTTGGTTAGGTACCTTCTGAGGCGGAAAGAACCAGCTGTGGAATGTGTGT
CAGTTAGGGTGTGGAAAGTCCCCAGGCTCCCCAGCAGGCAGAAGTATGCAAAGCATGCATCTCAATTAGT
CAGCAACCAGGTGTGGAAAGTCCCCAGGCTCCCCAGCAGGCAGAAGTATGCAAAGCATGCATCTCAATTA
GTCAGCAACCATAGTCCCGCCCCTAACTCCGCCCATCCCGCCCCTAACTCCGCCCAGTTCCGCCCATTCT
CCGCCCCATGGCTGACTAATTTTTTTTATTTATGCAGAGGCCGAGGCCGCCTCGGCCTCTGAGCTATTCC
AGAAGTAGTGAGGAGGCTTTTTTGGAGGCCTAGGCTTTTGCAAAAAGGTTGATTCTTCTGACACAACAGT
CTCGAACCAAAGGCTGGAGCCACCATGGCTTCCAAGGTGTACGACCCCGAGCAACGCAAACGCATGATCA
CTGGGCCTCAGTGGTGGGCTCGCTGCAAGCAAATGAACGTGCTGGACTCCTTCATCAACTACTATGATTC
CGAGAAGCACGCCGAGAACGCCGTGATTTTTCTGCATGGTAACGCAGCCTCCAGCTACCTGTGGAGGCAC
GTCGTGCCTCACATCGAGCCCGTGGCTAGATGCATCATCCCTGATCTGATCGGAATGGGTAAGTCCGGCA
AGAGCGGGAATGGCTCATATCGCCTCCTGGATCACTACAAGTACCTCACCGCTTGGTTCGAGCTGCTGAA
CCTTCCAAAGAAAATCATCTTTGTGGGCCACGACTGGGGGGCTTGTCTGGCCTTTCACTACTCCTACGAG
CACCAAGACAAGATCAAGGCCATCGTCCATGCTGAGAGTGTCGTGGACGTGATCGAGTCCTGGGACGAGT
GGCCTGACATCGAGGAGGATATCGCCCTGATCAAGAGCGAAGAGGGCGAGAAAATGGTGCTTGAGAATAA
CTTCTTCGTCGAGACCATGCTCCCAAGCAAGATCATGCGGAAACTGGAGCCTGAGGAGTTCGCTGCCTAC
CTGGAGCCATTCAAGGAGAAGGGCGAGGTTAGACGGCCTACCCTCTCCTGGCCTCGCGAGATCCCTCTCG
TTAAGGGAGGCAAGCCCGACGTCGTCCAGATTGTCCGCAACTACAACGCCTACCTTCGGGCCAGCGACGA
TCTGCCTAAGATGTTCATCGAGTCCGACCCTGGGTTCTTTTCCAACGCTATTGTCGAGGGAGCTAAGAAG
TTCCCTAACACCGAGTTCGTGAAGGTGAAGGGCCTCCACTTCAGCCAGGAGGACGCTCCAGATGAAATGG
GTAAGTACATCAAGAGCTTCGTGGAGCGCGTGCTGAAGAACGAGCAGACCGGTGGTGGGAGCGGAGGTGG
CGGATCAGGTGGCGGAGGCTCCGGAGGGATTGAACAAGATGGATTGCACGCAGGTTCTCCGGCCGCTTGG
GTGGAGAGGCTATTCGGCTATGACTGGGCACAACAGACAATCGGCTGCTCTGATGCCGCCGTGTTCCGGC
TGTCAGCGCAGGGGCGCCCGGTTCTTTTTGTCAAGACCGACCTGTCCGGTGCCCTGAATGAACTGCAGGA
CGAGGCAGCGCGGCTATCGTGGCTGGCCACGACGGGCGTTCCTTGCGCAGCTGTGCTCGACGTTGTCACT
GAAGCGGGAAGGGACTGGCTGCTATTGGGCGAAGTGCCGGGGCAGGATCTCCTGTCATCTCACCTTGCTC
CTGCCGAGAAAGTATCCATCATGGCTGATGCAATGCGGCGGCTGCATACGCTTGATCCGGCTACCTGCCC
ATTCGACCACCAAGCGAAACATCGCATCGAGCGAGCACGTACTCGGATGGAAGCCGGTCTTGTCGATCAG
GATGATCTGGACGAAGAGCATCAGGGGCTCGCGCCAGCCGAACTGTTCGCCAGGCTCAAGGCGCGCATGC
CCGACGGCGAGGATCTCGTCGTGACCCATGGCGATGCCTGCTTGCCGAATATCATGGTGGAAAATGGCCG
CTTTTCTGGATTCATCGACTGTGGCCGGCTGGGTGTGGCGGACCGCTATCAGGACATAGCGTTGGCTACC
CGTGATATTGCTGAAGAGCTTGGCGGCGAATGGGCTGACCGCTTCCTCGTGCTTTACGGTATCGCCGCTC
CCGATTCGCAGCGCATCGCCTTCTATCGCCTTCTTGACGAGTTCTTCTGAGCGGGACTCTGGGGTTCGAA
ATGACCGACCAAGCGACGCCCAACCTGCCATCACGATGGCCGCAATAAAATATCTTTATTTTCATTACAT
CTGTGTGTTGGTTTTTTGTGTGAATCGATAGCGATAAGGTTCCTCTTTGCGCTTGCGTTTTCCCTTGTCC
AGATAGCCCAGTAGCTGACATTCATCCGGGGTCAGCACCGTTTCTGCGGACTGGCTTTCTACGTAATGGT
TTCTTAGACGTCAGGTGGCACTTTTCGGGGAAATGTGCGCGGAACCCCTATTTGTTTATTTTTCTAAATA
CATTCAAATATGTATCCGCTCATGAGACAATAACCCTGATAAATGCTTCAATAATATTGAAAAAGGAAGA
GTATGAGTATTCAACATTTCCGTGTCGCCCTTATTCCCTTTTTTGCGGCATTTTGCCTTCCTGTTTTTGC
TCACCCAGAAACGCTGGTGAAAGTAAAAGATGCTGAAGATCAGTTGGGTGCACGAGTGGGTTACATCGAA
CTGGATCTCAACAGCGGTAAGATCCTTGAGAGTTTTCGCCCCGAAGAACGTTTTCCAATGATGAGCACTT
TCAAAGTTCTGCTATGTGGCGCGGTATTATCCCGTATTGACGCCGGGCAAGAGCAACTCGGTCGCCGCAT
ACACTATTCTCAGAATGACTTGGTTGAGTACTCACCAGTCACAGAAAAGCATCTTACGGATGGCATGACA
GTAAGAGAATTATGCAGTGCTGCCATAACCATGAGTGATAACACTGCGGCCAACTTACTTCTGACAACTA
TCGGAGGACCGAAGGAGCTAACCGCTTTTTTGCACAACATGGGGGATCATGTAACTCGCCTTGATCGTTG
GGAACCGGAGCTGAATGAAGCCATACCAAACGACGAGCGTGACACCACGATGCCTGTAGCAATGGCAACA
ACGTTGCGCAAACTATTAACTGGCGAACTACTTACTCTAGCTTCCCGGCAACAATTAATAGACTGGATGG
AGGCGGATAAAGTTGCAGGATCACTTCTGCGCTCGGCCCTTCCGGCTGGCTGGTTTATTGCTGATAAATC
TGGAGCCGGTGAGCGTGGGTCTCGCGGTATCATTGCAGCACTGGGGCCAGATGGTAAGCCCTCCCGTATC
GTAGTTATCTACACGACGGGGAGTCAGGCAACTATGGATGAACGAAATAGACAGATCGCTGAGATAGGTG
CCTCACTGATTAAGCATTGGTAATTCGAAATGACCGACCAAGCGACGCCCAACCGGTATCAGCTCACTCA
AAGGCGGTAATACGGTTATCCACAGAATCAGGGGATAACGCAGGAAAGAACATGTGAGCAAAAGGCCAGC
AAAAGGCCAGGAACCGTAAAAAGGCCGCGTTGCTGGCGTTTTTCCATAGGCTCCGCCCCCCTGACGAGCA
TCACAAAAATCGACGCTCAAGTCAGAGGTGGCGAAACCCGACAGGACTATAAAGATACCAGGCGTTTCCC
CCTGGAAGCTCCCTCGTGCGCTCTCCTGTTCCGACCCTGCCGCTTACCGGATACCTGTCCGCCTTTCTCC
CTTCGGGAAGCGTGGCGCTTTCTCATAGCTCACGCTGTAGGTATCTCAGTTCGGTGTAGGTCGTTCGCTC
CAAGCTGGGCTGTGTGCACGAACCCCCCGTTCAGCCCGACCGCTGCGCCTTATCCGGTAACTATCGTCTT
GAGTCCAACCCGGTAAGACACGACTTATCGCCACTGGCAGCAGCCACTGGTAACAGGATTAGCAGAGCGA
GGTATGTAGGCGGTGCTACAGAGTTCTTGAAGTGGTGGCCTAACTACGGCTACACTAGAAGGACAGTATT
TGGTATCTGCGCTCTGCTGAAGCCAGTTACCTTCGGAAAAAGAGTTGGTAGCTCTTGATCCGGCAAACAA
ACCACCGCTGGTAGCGGTGGTTTTTTTGTTTGCAAGCAGCAGATTACGCGCAGAAAAAAAGGATTTCAAG
AAGATCCTTTGATCTTTTCTACGGGGTCTGACGCTCAGTGGAACGAAAACTCACGTTAAGGGATTTTGGT
CATGAGATTATCAAAAAGGATCTTCACCTAGATCCTTTTATAGTCCGGAAATACAGGAACGCACGCTGGA
TGGCCCTTCGCTGGGATGGTGAAACCATGAAAAATGGCAGCTTCAGTGGATTAAGTGGGGGTAATGTGGC
CTGTACCCTCTGGTTGCATAGGTATTCATACGGTTAAAATTTATCAGGCGCGATTGCGGCAGTTTTTCGG
GTGGTTTGTTGCCATTTTTACCTGTCTGCTGCCGTGATCGCGCTGAACGCGTTTTAGCGGTGCGTACAAT
TAAGGGATTATGGTAAATCCACTTACTGTCTGCCCTCGTAGCCATCGAGATAAACCGCAGTACTCCGGCC
ACGATGCGTCCGGCGTAGAGGATCGAGATCT
